Addgene plasmid #65135: pYTK028
Purpose: Encodes pMFA1 as a Type 2 part to be used in the Dueber YTK system
Depositing lab: John Dueber. Depositing organization: University of California, Berkeley. Publication: A Highly Characterized Yeast Toolkit for Modular, Multipart Assembly. Lee ME, DeLoache WC, Cervantes B, Dueber JE. ACS Synth Biol. 2015 Apr 14. 10.1021/sb500366v PubMed 25871405.
Backbone
  Vector backbone: pYTK001
  Vector type: Bacterial Expression
Growth in bacteria
  Bacterial resistance: Chloramphenicol, 25 μg/mL
  Growth temperature: 37°C
  Growth strain: DH10B
  Copy number: High Copy
Gene/Insert
  Gene/Insert name: pMFA1
  Species: S. cerevisiae (budding yeast)
  Cloning method: Restriction Enzyme; 5′ cloning site BsmBI (destroyed during cloning); 3′ cloning site BsmBI (destroyed during cloning)
Terms and licenses: Academic/Nonprofit Terms; Industry Terms: Not Available to Industry
Depositor comments: Type 2 parts are promoters in the Dueber YTK. For more information, please visit the supplemental information in PMID:25871405.
How to cite: pYTK028 was a gift from John Dueber (Addgene plasmid # 65135 ; http://n2t.net/addgene:65135 ; RRID:Addgene_65135)
