[The description below was written by a language model from this plasmid's Addgene catalogue record and pLannotate feature annotations shown in this document.]
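Description:
pYTK028 is a small (about 2.4 kb) part-storage plasmid from the Dueber yeast toolkit (YTK), a modular Golden Gate-style system for hierarchical, multipart assembly of Saccharomyces cerevisiae expression constructs. It is built on the toolkit's part entry vector, pYTK001, and is maintained only in E. coli. A high-copy ColE1/pUC-type origin drives replication. Selection is by chloramphenicol through a cat (chloramphenicol acetyltransferase) gene expressed from its native cat promoter, with a lambda t0 terminator lying downstream of it. No yeast origin or yeast selectable marker is annotated, which fits its role as a donor of a single part rather than a vector that functions in yeast. The "bacterial expression" label in the catalogue reflects the host used for propagation, not any expressed payload.

The insert is pMFA1, the promoter of the S. cerevisiae MFA1 gene, which encodes a precursor of the a-factor mating pheromone. It is formatted as a Type 2 part, the promoter position in the YTK scheme. It was cloned into the entry vector through BsmBI sites that were destroyed in the process. The promoter itself is not labelled in the automated feature table. Instead, the insert region carries a hit to a fragment of the yeast TFB3 coding sequence spanning the plasmid origin. This most likely means the cloned upstream region extends into a neighbouring yeast gene, and it should not be read as an intended TFB3 payload. In use, the part is combined with other toolkit parts, such as coding sequences and terminators, to build yeast transcription units driven by this promoter. The record gives no strength or regulation data for the promoter.
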