Features (pLannotate 1.2.2; 5 found; start..end, strand, type, name):
    736..770     -  terminator     lambda t0 terminator: minimal transcription terminator from phage lambda (Scholtissek and Grosse, 1987)
    844..1500    -  CDS            cat: CAT_ECOLX - Experimental evidence at protein level: Swiss-Prot protein existence level 1. This enzyme is an effector of chloramphenicol resistance in bacteria. From Escherichia coli. This protein is used as a marker in many commonly used cloning vectors, such as pACYC184.
   1501..1598    -  promoter       cat promoter: promoter of the E. coli cat gene encoding chloramphenicol acetyltransferase
   1682..2270    +  rep_origin     ori: high-copy-number ColE1/pMB1/pBR322/pUC origin of replication
   2371..311     +  CDS            TFB3 (fragment) (across the origin): TFB3_YEAST - Also known as RIG2. Experimental evidence at protein level: Swiss-Prot protein existence level 1. Acts as component of the general transcription and DNA repair factor IIH (TFIIH or factor B), which is essential for both basal and activated transcription, and is involved in nucleotide excision repair (NER) of damaged DNA. TFIIH has CTD kinase and DNA-dependent ATPase activity, and is essential for polymerase II transcription in vitro. From Saccharomyces cerevisiae (strain ATCC 204508 / S288c) (Baker's yeast).
>Addgene plasmid #65135 | pYTK028 | depositor full sequence | sequence record 110188 | Full Sequence
TCGGTCTCAAACGCGCTAGAAGGAAATTGGAAGAACTAAATAGAGTTCTGAAAAACAATCCATATTTCAA
TTCAAATGTGAACGTACACAATTCGAGACTCAAAGATGCTGTACCGTTCACGCCGTTTAACGGTGATAGA
GAAGCACACCCAAGGTTTACGTTGAAAGGTTCAGTATACAATGACCCATTCATCAAACATCTTGAGCACA
GGAAAGAATTTATTGCGTCTGGGTTCAACACTAATTATGCGTACGAAAGGGTGTTGACAGAGGCATTTAT
GGGCTTAGGATGTGTTATATCCGAGGAGCTTTAAAACATCAGGATAGTGTGCAACGTGGCATAAGCTATG
TAATCAACTACTTTTTATTTTCTATGTACGCATATACATGCATTCACGATCTGTTTCAGTGTTCAGAAAA
AAGGCACCTACTGCTACGGTTGGCCCATACCTTTATTCTTTGTTCTTGTTACAAACGAGTGTGTAATTAC
CCAAAAAGGAAATTTACATGTTAAATGAAACCCAGTAATCAGAAAAAACAGTTAAGAAACCTAAAATGGT
AGAGATAAAGATACAGATTCAGTGGTTGCTGAAAATCAAGTAAAAAAATGAAATAGAGTCATCATATATA
AACCGCCAGAAATGAATTAATGAGAGGGATCTGTAACTGTTTCTCGGATAAAACCAAAATAAGTACAAAG
CCATCGAATAGAAAGATCTATGTGAGACCAGACCAATAAAAAACGCCCGGCGGCAACCGAGCGTTCTGAA
CAAATCCAGATGGAGTTCTGAGGTCATTACTGGATCTATCAACAGGAGTCCAAGCGAGCTCGATATCAAA
TTACGCCCCGCCCTGCCACTCATCGCAGTACTGTTGTAATTCATTAAGCATTCTGCCGACATGGAAGCCA
TCACAAACGGCATGATGAACCTGAATCGCCAGCGGCATCAGCACCTTGTCGCCTTGCGTATAATATTTGC
CCATGGTGAAAACGGGGGCGAAGAAGTTGTCCATATTGGCCACGTTTAAATCAAAACTGGTGAAACTCAC
CCAGGGATTGGCTGAAACGAAAAACATATTCTCAATAAACCCTTTAGGGAAATAGGCCAGGTTTTCACCG
TAACACGCCACATCTTGCGAATATATGTGTAGAAACTGCCGGAAATCGTCGTGGTATTCACTCCAGAGCG
ATGAAAACGTTTCAGTTTGCTCATGGAAAACGGTGTAACAAGGGTGAACACTATCCCATATCACCAGCTC
ACCGTCTTTCATTGCCATACGAAATTCCGGATGAGCATTCATCAGGCGGGCAAGAATGTGAATAAAGGCC
GGATAAAACTTGTGCTTATTTTTCTTTACGGTCTTTAAAAAGGCCGTAATATCCAGCTGAACGGTCTGGT
TATAGGTACATTGAGCAACTGACTGAAATGCCTCAAAATGTTCTTTACGATGCCATTGGGATATATCAAC
GGTGGTATATCCAGTGATTTTTTTCTCCATTTTAGCTTCCTTAGCTCCTGAAAATCTCGATAACTCAAAA
AATACGCCCGGTAGTGATCTTATTTCATTATGGTGAAAGTTGGAACCTCTTACGTGCCCGATCAATCATG
ACCAAAATCCCTTAACGTGAGTTTTCGTTCCACTGAGCGTCAGACCCCGTAGAAAAGATCAAAGGATCTT
CTTGAGATCCTTTTTTTCTGCGCGTAATCTGCTGCTTGCAAACAAAAAAACCACCGCTACCAGCGGTGGT
TTGTTTGCCGGATCAAGAGCTACCAACTCTTTTTCCGAAGGTAACTGGCTTCAGCAGAGCGCAGATACCA
AATACTGTTCTTCTAGTGTAGCCGTAGTTAGGCCACCACTTCAAGAACTCTGTAGCACCGCCTACATACC
TCGCTCTGCTAATCCTGTTACCAGTGGCTGCTGCCAGTGGCGATAAGTCGTGTCTTACCGGGTTGGACTC
AAGACGATAGTTACCGGATAAGGCGCAGCGGTCGGGCTGAACGGGGGGTTCGTGCACACAGCCCAGCTTG
GAGCGAACGACCTACACCGAACTGAGATACCTACAGCGTGAGCTATGAGAAAGCGCCACGCTTCCCGAAG
GGAGAAAGGCGGACAGGTATCCGGTAAGCGGCAGGGTCGGAACAGGAGAGCGCACGAGGGAGCTTCCAGG
GGGAAACGCCTGGTATCTTTATAGTCCTGTCGGGTTTCGCCACCTCTGACTTGAGCGTCGATTTTTGTGA
TGCTCGTCAGGGGGGCGGAGCCTATGGAAAAACGCCAGCAACGCGGCCTTTTTACGGTTCCTGGCCTTTT
GCTGGCCTTTTGCTCACATGTTCTTTCCTGCGTTATCCCCTGATTCTGTGGATAACCGTAG
