>Addgene plasmid #65135 | pYTK028 | addgene partial sequence | sequence record 111946 | pRS414-R 5'-CACCTCTGACTTGAGCGTCG-3'
GGGGGGCGGAGCCTATGGAAAAACGCCAGCAACGCGGCCTTTTTACGGTTCCTGGCCTTTTGCTGGCCTT
TTGCTCACATGTTCTTTCCTGCGTTATCCCCTGATTCTGTGGATAACCGTAGTCGGTCTCAAACGCGCTA
GAAGGAAATTGGAAGAACTAAATAGAGTTCTGAAAAACAATCCATATTTCAATTCAAATGTGAACGTACA
CAATTCGAGACTCAAAGATGCTGTACCGTTCACGCCGTTTAACGGTGATAGAGAAGCACACCCAAGGTTT
ACGTTGAAAGGTTCAGTATACAATGACCCATTCATCAAACATCTTGAGCACAGGAAAGAATTTATTGCGT
CTGGGTTCAACACTAATTATGCGTACGAAAGGGTGTTGACAGAGGCATTTATGGGCTTAGGATGTGTTAT
ATCCGAGGAGCTTTAAAACATCAGGATAGTGTGCAACGTGGCATAAGCTATGTAATCAACTACTTTTTAT
TTTCTATGTACGCATATACATGCATTCACGATCTGTTTCAGTGTTCAGAAAAAAGGCACCTACTGCTACG
GTTGGCCCATACCTTTATTCTTTGTTCTTGTTACAAACGAGTGTGTAATTACCCAAAAAGGAAATTTACA
TGTTAAATGAAACCCAGTAATCAGAAAAAACAGTTAAGAAACCTAAAATGGTAGAGATAAAGATACAGAT
TCAGTGGTTGCTGAAAATCAAGTAAAAAAATGAAATAGAGTCATCATATATAAACCGCCAGAAATGAATT
AATGAGAGGGATCTGTAACTGTTTCTCGG
