>Addgene plasmid #65135 | pYTK028 | addgene partial sequence | sequence record 112429 | CAT-F 5'-GTTTGTGATGGCTTCCATGTC-3'
ACAGTACTGCGATGAGTGGCAGGGCGGGGCGTAATTTGATATCGAGCTCGCTTGGACTCCTGTTGATAGA
TCCAGTAATGACCTCAGAACTCCATCTGGATTTGTTCAGAACGCTCGGTTGCCGCCGGGCGTTTTTTATT
GGTCTGGTCTCACATAGATCTTTCTATTCGATGGCTTTGTACTTATTTTGGTTTTATCCGAGAAACAGTT
ACAGATCCCTCTCATTAATTCATTTCTGGCGGTTTATATATGATGACTCTATTTCATTTTTTTACTTGAT
TTTCAGCAACCACTGAATCTGTATCTTTATCTCTACCATTTTAGGTTTCTTAACTGTTTTTTCTGATTAC
TGGGTTTCATTTAACATGTAAATTTCCTTTTTGGGTAATTACACACTCGTTTGTAACAAGAACAAAGAAT
AAAGGTATGGGCCAACCGTAGCAGTAGGTGCCTTTTTTCTGAACACTGAAACAGATCGTGAATGCATGTA
TATGCGTACATAGAAAATAAAAAGTAGTTGATTACATAGCTTATGCCACGTTGCACACTATCCTGATGTT
TTAAAGCTCCTCGGATATAACACATCCTAAGCCCATAAATGCCTCTGTCAACACCCTTTCGTACGCATAA
TTAGTGTTGAACCCAGACGCAATAAATTCTTTCCTGTGCTCAAGATGTTTGATGAATGGGTCATTGTATA
CTGAACCTTTCAACGTAAACCTTGGGTGTGCTTCTCTATCACCGTTAAACGGCGTGAACGGTACAGCATC
TTTGAGTCTCGAATTGTGTACGTTCACATTTGAATTGAAATATGGATTGTTTTTCAGAACTCTATTTAGT
TCTTCCAATTTCCTTCTAGCGCGTTTGAGACCGACTACGGTTATCCACAGAATCAGGGGATAACGCAGGA
AAGAAC
